Addgene plasmid #172969: pWSK29-fepEST
Purpose: pWSK29 with Salmonella typhimurium fepEST gene
Depositing lab: Renato Morona. Depositing organization: Adelaide University. Publication: Altering the length of the lipopolysaccharide O antigen has an impact on the interaction of Salmonella enterica serovar Typhimurium with macrophages and complement. Murray GL, Attridge SR, Morona R. J Bacteriol. 2006 Apr;188(7):2735-9. doi: 10.1128/JB.188.7.2735-2739.2006. PubMed 16547065.
Backbone
  Vector backbone: pWSK29
  Backbone size w/o insert (bp): 5400
  Vector type: Bacterial Expression
Growth in bacteria
  Bacterial resistance: Ampicillin, 100 μg/mL
  Growth temperature: 37°C
  Growth strain: DH5alpha
  Copy number: Low Copy
Gene/Insert
  Gene/Insert name: fepE gene from Salmonella enterica serovar Typhimurium
  Species: Salmonella enterica serovar Typhimurium
  Mutation: G160S- please see depositor comments
Terms and licenses: Academic/Nonprofit Terms; Industry Terms: Not Available to Industry
Depositor comments: Depositor confirms G160S mutation does not affect plasmid function.
How to cite: pWSK29-fepEST was a gift from Renato Morona (Addgene plasmid # 172969 ; http://n2t.net/addgene:172969 ; RRID:Addgene_172969)
