[The description below was written by a language model from this plasmid's Addgene catalogue record and pLannotate feature annotations shown in this document.]
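Description:
pWSK29-fepEST is a low-copy bacterial expression plasmid carrying the fepE gene of Salmonella enterica serovar Typhimurium in the pWSK29 backbone. The sequenced record is about 7.0 kb, against a stated backbone size of roughly 5.4 kb. Replication depends on the pSC101 origin together with its Rep101 (RepA) initiator protein, which accounts for the low copy number. Selection is by ampicillin through the bla β-lactamase gene and its own promoter. The backbone also has an f1 phage origin for single-stranded DNA production and a pBluescript-type cloning region. That region consists of a lacZα fragment interrupted by the polylinker, flanked by T7 and T3 promoters, with the lac promoter, lac operator and CAP site on the T3 side. Short annotated remnants (tetracycline resistance, RSF origin, lacI and Tn903 transposase fragments) appear to be leftovers of vector construction rather than functional parts.

The insert sits between the two polylinker fragments and contains a full-length fepE open reading frame plus a small piece of the neighbouring fepC gene on the opposite strand, suggesting a cloned genomic segment. The annotation tool matched these to the E. coli homologues, but the catalogue gives Salmonella Typhimurium as the source. fepE lies on the same strand as the T7 promoter and opposite to the lac promoter. Roughly 280 bp of unannotated sequence lies upstream of the gene, but the record does not state which promoter drives its expression. The encoded protein carries a G160S substitution, which the depositor reports does not affect plasmid function. The associated publication concerns how changing lipopolysaccharide O antigen chain length affects the interaction of Salmonella Typhimurium with macrophages and complement. This points to use of the plasmid for supplying fepE in trans in such studies.
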