Features (pLannotate 1.2.2; 20 found; start..end, strand, type, name):
    174..1034    -  CDS            AmpR: β-lactamase; bla; confers resistance to ampicillin, carbenicillin, and related antibiotics
   1035..1139    -  promoter       AmpR promoter: bla
   1192..1620    -  rep_origin     f1 ori (sequence partly withheld): f1 bacteriophage origin of replication; arrow indicates direction of (+) strand synthesis
   1625..1780    -  CDS            lacZα (fragment): LacZα fragment of β-galactosidase; lacZ fragment
   1788..1806    +  promoter       T7 promoter: promoter for bacteriophage T7 RNA polymerase
   1815..1835    -  misc_feature   MCS (fragment): pBluescript multiple cloning site
   2114..3229    +  CDS            fepE: FEPE_ECOLI - Experimental evidence at protein level: Swiss-Prot protein existence level 1. Part of the ferric enterobactin transport system. From Escherichia coli (strain K12).
   3309..3446    -  CDS            fepC (fragment): FEPC_ECOLI - Experimental evidence at transcript level: Swiss-Prot protein existence level 2. Part of the binding-protein-dependent transport system for ferric enterobactin. Probably responsible for energy coupling to the transport system. From Escherichia coli (strain K12).
   3457..3498    -  misc_feature   MCS (fragment): pBluescript multiple cloning site
   3511..3529    -  promoter       T3 promoter: promoter for bacteriophage T3 RNA polymerase
   3574..3590    -  protein_bind   lac operator: The lac repressor binds to the lac operator to inhibit transcription in E. coli. This inhibition can be relieved by adding lactose or isopropyl-β-D-thiogalactopyranoside (IPTG). lac repressor encoded by lacI
   3598..3628    -  promoter       lac promoter: promoter for the E. coli lac operon
   3643..3664    -  protein_bind   CAP binding site: CAP binding activates transcription in the presence of cAMP. E. coli catabolite activator protein
   3677..3769    -  CDS            lacI (fragment): lac repressor; lacI; The lac repressor binds to the lac operator to inhibit transcription in E. coli. This inhibition can be relieved by adding lactose or isopropyl-β-D-thiogalactopyranoside (IPTG).
   3771..3899    -  rep_origin     RSF ori (fragment): Plasmids containing the RSF 1030 origin of replication can be propagated in E. coli cells that contain additional plasmids with compatible origins.
   3938..3954    +  CDS            lacZα (fragment): LacZα fragment of β-galactosidase; lacZ fragment
   3957..4578    +  CDS            TcR (fragment): tetracycline efflux protein; tet; confers resistance to tetracycline
   4943..5165    +  rep_origin     pSC101 ori: low-copy replication origin that requires the Rep101 protein
   5213..6163    +  CDS            Rep101: RepA protein needed for replication with the pSC101 origin; rep101
   6918..36      -  CDS            TRA2_ECOLX (fragment) (across the origin): Protein predicted: Swiss-Prot protein existence level 4. Required for transposition of transposon Tn903. From Escherichia coli.
>Addgene plasmid #172969 | pWSK29-fepEST | addgene full sequence | sequence record 340812 | Addgene NGS Result
ACGCAGCGTCAGTGAACCCCCGAACAGAGATCTGACGCTCAGTGGAACGAAAACTCACGTTAAGGGATTT
TGGTCATGAGATTATCAAAAAGGATCTTCACCTAGATCCTTTTAAATTAAAAATGAAGTTTTAAATCAAT
CTAAAGTATATATGAGTAAACTTGGTCTGACAGTTACCAATGCTTAATCAGTGAGGCACCTATCTCAGCG
ATCTGTCTATTTCGTTCATCCATAGTTGCCTGACTCCCCGTCGTGTAGATAACTACGATACGGGAGGGCT
TACCATCTGGCCCCAGTGCTGCAATGATACCGCGAGACCCACGCTCACCGGCTCCAGATTTATCAGCAAT
AAACCAGCCAGCCGGAAGGGCCGAGCGCAGAAGTGGTCCTGCAACTTTATCCGCCTCCATCCAGTCTATT
AATTGTTGCCGGGAAGCTAGAGTAAGTAGTTCGCCAGTTAATAGTTTGCGCAACGTTGTTGCCATTGCTA
CAGGCATCGTGGTGTCACGCTCGTCGTTTGGTATGGCTTCATTCAGCTCCGGTTCCCAGCGATCAAGGCG
AGTTACATGATCCCCCATGTTGTGCAAAAAAGCGGTTAGCTCCTTCGGTCCTCCGATCGTTGTCAGAAGT
AAGTTGGCCGCAGTGTTATCACTCATGGTTATGGCAGCACTGCATAATTCTCTTACTGTCATGCCATCCG
TAAGATGCTTTTCTGTGACTGGTGAGTACTCAACCAAGTCATTCTGAGAATAGTGTATGCGGCGACCGAG
TTGCTCTTGCCCGGCGTCAATACGGGATAATACCGCGCCACATAGCAGAACTTTAAAAGTGCTCATCATT
GGAAAACGTTCTTCGGGGCGAAAACTCTCAAGGATCTTACCGCTGTTGAGATCCAGTTCGATGTAACCCA
CTCGTGCACCCAACTGATCTTCAGCATCTTTTACTTTCACCAGCGTTTCTGGGTGAGCAAAAACAGGAAG
GCAAAATGCCGCAAAAAAGGGAATAAGGGCGACACGGAAATGTTGAATACTCATACTCTTCCTTTTTCAA
TATTATTGAAGCATTTATCAGGGTTATTGTCTCATGAGCGGATACATATTTGAATGTATTTAGAAAAATA
AACAAATAGGGGTTCCGCGCACATTTCCCCGAAAAGTGCCACCTAAATTGTAAGCGTTAATATTTTGTTA
AAATTCGCGTTAAATTTTTGTTAAATCAGCTCATTTTTTAACCAATAGGCCGAAATCGGCAAAATCCCTT
ATAAATCAAAAGAATAGACCGAGATAGGGT
[37 nt withheld, positions 1291-1327]
AAAGAACGTGGACTCCAACGTCAAAGG
[49 nt withheld, positions 1355-1403]
T
[91 nt withheld, positions 1405-1495]
G
[124 nt withheld, positions 1497-1620]
CCCATTCGCCATTCAGGCTGCGCAACTGTTGGGAAGGGCGATCGGTGCGGGCCTCTTCGCTATTACGCCA
GCTGGCGAAAGGGGGATGTGCTGCAAGGCGATTAAGTTGGGTAACGCCAGGGTTTTCCCAGTCACGACGT
TGTAAAACGACGGCCAGTGAGCGCGCGTAATACGACTCACTATAGGGCGAATTGGGTACCGGGCCCCCCC
TCGAGCCATCATCAGCGAACTTATTAATAAATAACGGGCGTTGTTTCTGCCTTTAACAAATTAAATCCTG
AAACCCATAATAATTACTAATTATTATGGGTTTTTTATTGCAACTATTAATTCTTTTAACATAAGTGATA
CATGCTACAGGCAAGTTTAATTCCGAATATTTAGCTTTTCGGGCACTGGCGCGTAAAGATTGTTTCGGAT
AATTCTGACTTGCTGTTAGAATCTCTGACAGGAATGTGTTCTTTCATTGGATAAATTTTTCAGGTCATAC
GGCATGCCATCTCTTAATGTAAAACAAGAAAAAAATCAGTCATTTGCAGGTTATTCACTGCCGCCCGCCA
ACAGTCATGAAATCGATTTGTTTAGCCTTATAGAGGTGTTATGGCAGGCGAAACGTCGTATTCTTGCTAC
CGTTTTCGCCTTTGCGTGCGTGGGGTTGCTTCTGTCCTTTCTGCTGCCGCAAAAATGGACCAGCCAGGCG
ATTGTCACACCGGCGGAGTCGGTACAGTGGCAGGGGCTGGAGAGAACGTTGACCGCGCTGCGCGTGTTGG
ATATGGAGGTAAGCGTTGATCGGGGCAGCGTATTTAATCTGTTTATTAAAAAGTTTAGCTCGCCCTCGCT
GCTGGAAGAATATCTTCGTTCTTCTCCGTATGTCATGGATCAATTAAAAGGCGCGCAAATAGACGAGCAG
GATCTTCACCGGGCGATTGTCCTGCTGAGCGAAAAAATGAAAGCGGTGGACAGTAATGTCAGCAAGAAAA
ATGAAACGTCGTTATTCACGTCGTGGACATTGAGTTTTACCGCGCCGACGCGGGAAGAAGCGCAAAAAGT
GCTGGCTGGCTATATTCAGTACATCTCCGATATCGTCGTGAAAGAGACGCTGGAAAATATTCGTAACCAG
CTGGAAATCAAAACCCGCTATGAGCAGGAAAAGCTGGCGATGGATCGGGTGCGTCTCAAAAATCAGCTTG
ATGCCAATATTCAACGTCTTCATTATTCGCTGGAAATCGCCAACGCCGCCGGTATTAAGAGACCGGTTTA
CAGCAATGGTCAGGCGGTAAAAGATGATCCGGATTTTTCTATTTCTCTCGGCGCGGATGGTATTTCCCGC
AAACTGGAAATTGAAAAAGGGGTAACGGACGTGGCCGAGATCGACGGTGATTTGCGTAACCGTCAATACC
ATGTTGAACAACTGGCGGCAATGAATGTGAGTGACGTGAAGTTTACCCCGTTTAAATATCAACTGTCGCC
GTCTCTGCCAGTGAAAAAAGATGGCCCGGGTAAAGCCATCATTATTATCCTGGCGGCGTTGATTGGCGGT
ATGATGGCCTGCGGCGGCGTATTACTGCATCACGCGATGGTCTCGCGTAAAATGGAAAACGCGCTGGCGA
TAGATGAACGGTTAGTCTGATTTACCCGAAAAGCCGGATAGCGATATCCGGCTTTGTCATCAGTGTGGGC
GACTATCGCCGCCCCAGCGGTACCACCAGCGGCGTCCCGGCAACCGGATCGTCGATAATCATACAGCGCA
GCCCATAGATTTTTTCGATAAGCTCTGCGGTAACAATCTCTTTCGGCGCGCCCTGTGCGACAATATTACC
TTCGCGATGCAATCAAGGATCCACTAGTTCTAGAGCGGCCGCCACCGCGGTGGAGCTCCAGCTTTTGTTC
CCTTTAGTGAGGGTTAATTGCGCGCTTGGCGTAATCATGGTCATAGCTGTTTCCTGTGTGAAATTGTTAT
CCGCTCACAATTCCACACAACATACGAGCCGGAAGCATAAAGTGTAAAGCCTGGGGTGCCTAATGAGTGA
GCTAACTCACATTAATTGCGTTGCGCTCACTGCCCGCTTTCCAGTCGGGAAACCTGTCGTGCCAGCTGCA
TTAATGAATCGGCCAACGCGCGGGGAGAGGCGGTTTGCGTATTGGGCGCTCTTCCGCTTCCTCGCTCACT
GACTCGCTGCGCTCGGTCGTTCGGCTGCGGCGAGCGGTATCAGCTCACTCAAAGGCGGTAATACGGTTAT
CCACAGAATCAGGGGATAACGCAGGAAAGAACATGTGAGATCTCTACGGGTCGGATTTGAAGTCGTCTTG
GTAGGAGGCAGCCTGAATGGCGAATGCCGATGCCCTTGAGAGCCTTCAACCCAGTCAGCTCCTTCCGGTG
GGCGCGGGGCATGACTATCGTCGCCGCACTTATGACTGTCTTCTTTATCATGCAACTCGTAGGACAGGGT
GCCGGCAGCGCTCTGGGTCATTTTCGGCGAGGACCGCTTTCGCTGGAGCGCGACGATGATCGGCCTGTCG
CTTGCGGTATTCGGAATCTTGCACGCCCTCGCTCAAGCCTTCGTCACTGGTCCCGCCACCAAACGTTTCG
GCGAGAAGCAGGCCATTATCGCCGGCATGGCGGCCGACGCGCTGGGCTACGTCTTGCTGGCGTTCGCGAC
GCGAGGCTGGATGGCCTTCCCCATTATGATTCTTCTCGCTTCCGGCGGCATCGGGATGCCCGCGTTGCAG
GCCATGCTGTCCAGGCAGGTAGATGACGACCATCAGGGACAGCTTCAAGGATCGCTCGCGGCTCTTACCA
GCCTAACTTCGATCATTGGACCGCTGATCGTCACGGCGATTTATGCCGCCTCGGCGAGCACATGGAACGG
GTTGGCATGGATTGTAGGCGCCGCCCTATACCTTGTCTGCCTCCCCGCGTTGCGTCGCGGTGCATGGAGC
CGGGCCACCTCGACCTGAATGGAAGCCGGCGGCACCTCGCTAACGGATTCACCACTCCGCAGACCCGCCA
TAAAACGCCCTGAGAAGCCCGTGACGGGCTTTTCTTGTATTATGGGTAGTTTCCTTGCATGAATCCATAA
AAGGCGCCTGTAGTGCCATTTACCCCCATTCACTGCCAGAGCCGTGAGCGCAGCGAACTGAATGTCACGA
AAAAGACAGCGACTCAGGTGCCTGATGGTCGGAGACAAAAGGAATATTCAGCGATTTGCCCGAGCTTGCG
AGGGTGCTACTTAAGCCTTTAGGGTTTTAAGGTCTGTTTTGTAGAGGAGCAAACAGCGTTTGCGACATCC
TTTTGTAATACTGCGGAACTGACTAAAGTAGTGAGTTATACACAGGGCTGGGATCTATTCTTTTTATCTT
TTTTTATTCTTTCTTTATTCTATAAATTATAACCACTTGAATATAAACAAAAAAAACACACAAAGGTCTA
GCGGAATTTACAGAGGGTCTAGCAGAATTTACAAGTTTTCCAGCAAAGGTCTAGCAGAATTTACAGATAC
CCACAACTCAAAGGAAAAGGACTAGTAATTATCATTGACTAGCCCATCTCAATTGGTATAGTGATTAAAA
TCACCTAGACCAATTGAGATGTATGTCTGAATTAGTTGTTTTCAAAGCAAATGAACTAGCGATTAGTCGC
TATGACTTAACGGAGCATGAAACCAAGCTAATTTTATGCTGTGTGGCACTACTCAACCCCACGATTGAAA
ACCCTACAAGGAAAGAACGGACGGTATCGTTCACTTATAACCAATACGCTCAGATGATGAACATCAGTAG
GGAAAATGCTTATGGTGTATTAGCTAAAGCAACCAGAGAGCTGATGACGAGAACTGTGGAAATCAGGAAT
CCTTTGGTTAAAGGCTTTGAGATTTTCCAGTGGACAAACTATGCCAAGTTCTCAAGCGAAAAATTAGAAT
TAGTTTTTAGTGAAGAGATATTGCCTTATCTTTTCCAGTTAAAAAAATTCATAAAATATAATCTGGAACA
TGTTAAGTCTTTTGAAAACAAATACTCTATGAGGATTTATGAGTGGTTATTAAAAGAACTAACACAAAAG
AAAACTCACAAGGCAAATATAGAGATTAGCCTTGATGAATTTAAGTTCATGTTAATGCTTGAAAATAACT
ACCATGAGTTTAAAAGGCTTAACCAATGGGTTTTGAAACCAATAAGTAAAGATTTAAACACTTACAGCAA
TATGAAATTGGTGGTTGATAAGCGAGGCCGCCCGACTGATACGTTGATTTTCCAAGTTGAACTAGATAGA
CAAATGGATCTCGTAACCGAACTTGAGAACAACCAGATAAAAATGAATGGTGACAAAATACCAACAACCA
TTACATCAGATTCCTACCTACATAACGGACTAAGAAAAACACTACACGATGCTTTAACTGCAAAAATTCA
GCTCACCAGTTTTGAGGCAAAATTTTTGAGTGACATGCAAAGTAAGTATGATCTCAATGGTTCGTTCTCA
TGGCTCACGCAAAAACAACGAACCACACTAGAGAACATACTGGCTAAATACGGAAGGATCTGAGGTTCTT
ATGGCTCTTGTATCTATCAGTGAAGCATCAAGACTAACAAACAAAAGTAGAACAACTGTTCACCGTTACA
TATCAAAGGGAAAACTGTCCATATGCACAGATGAAAACGGTGTAAAAAAGATAGATACATCAGAGCTTTT
ACGAGTTTTTGGTGCATTCAAAGCTGTTCACCATGAACAGATCGACAATGTAACAGATGAACAGCATGTA
ACACCTAATAGAACAGGTGAAACCAGTAAAACAAAGCAACTAGAACATGAAATTGAACACCTGAGACAAC
TTGTTACAGCTCAACAGTCACACATAGACAGCCTGAAACAGGCGATGCTGCTTATCGAATCAAAGCTGCC
GACAACACGGGAGCCAGTGACGCCTCCCGTGGGGAAAAAATCATGGCAATTCTGGAAGAAATAGCGCTTT
CAGCCGGCAAACCGGCTGAAGCCGGATCTGCGATTCTGATAACAAACTAGCAACACCAGAACAGCCCGTT
TGCGGGCAGCAAAACCCGTACTTTTGGACGTTCCGGCGGTTTTTTGTGGCGAGTGGTGTTCGGGCGGTGC
GCGCAAGATCCATTATGTTAAACGGGCGAGTTTACATCTCAAAACCGCCCGCTTAACACCATCAGAAATC
CTCAGCGCGATTTTAAGCACCAACCCCCCCCCGTAACACCCAAATCCATACTGAAAGTGGCTTTGTTGAA
TAAATCAGATTTCGGGTAAGTCTCCCCCGTAGCGGGTTGTGTTTTCAGGCAATACGCACGCTTTCAGGCA
TACCTGCTTTCGTCATTTTGTTCAGCGCTCGTACCAGGGCCATAGCCTCCGCAACCTGACCATCGTAGTC
